>Addgene plasmid #50020 | pCS2+ Gal4-GBP2-IRES-GBP7-p65 | depositor full sequence | sequence record 74722 | pCS2+ Gal4-GBP2-IRES-GBP7-p65 sequence 6516 bps
CGCCATTCTGCCTGGGGACGTCGGAGCAAGCTTGATTTAGGTGACACTATAGAATACAAGCTACTTGTTC
TTTTTGCAGGATCCGCCACCATGAAGCTACTGTCTTCTATCGAACAAGCATGCGATATTTGCCGACTTAA
AAAGCTCAAGTGCTCCAAAGAAAAACCGAAGTGCGCCAAGTGTCTGAAGAACAACTGGGAGTGTCGCTAC
TCTCCCAAAACCAAAAGGTCTCCGCTGACTAGGGCACATCTGACAGAAGTGGAATCAAGGCTAGAAAGAC
TGGAACAGCTATTTCTACTGATTTTTCCTCGAGAAGACCTTGACATGATTTTGAAAATGGATTCTTTACA
GGATATAAAAGCATTGTTAACAGGATTATTTGTACAAGATAATGTGAATAAAGATGCCGTCACAGATAGA
TTGGCTTCAGTGGAGACTGATATGCCTCTAACATTGAGACAGCATAGAATAAGTGCGACATCATCATCGG
AAGAGAGTAGTAACAAAGGTCAAAGACAGTTGACTGTATCGGCTAGCNNNNNNNNNNNNNNNNNNNNNNN
NNNNNNNNNNNNNNNNNNNNNNNNNNNNNNNNNNNNNNNNNNNNNNNNNNNNNNNNNNNNNNNNNNNNNN
NNNNNNNNNNNNNNNNNNNNNNNNNNNNNNNNNNNNNNNNNNNNNNNNNNNNNNNNNNNNNNNNNNNNNN
NNNNNNNNNNNNNNNNNNNNNNNNNNNNNNNNNNNNNNNNNNNNNNNNNNNNNNNNNNNNNNNNNNNNNN
NNNNNNNNNNNNNNNNNNNNNNNNNNNNNNNNNNNNNNNNNNNNNNNNNNNNNNNNNNNNNNNNNNNNNN
NNNNNNNNNNNNNNNNNNNNNNNNNNNNNNNNNNNNNNNNNNNNNNNNNNNNNNNNNNNNNNNNNNNNNN
NNNNNNNNNNNNNNNTCTCCCTCCCCCCCCCCTAACGTTACTGGCCGAAGCCGCTTGGAATAAGGCCGGT
GTGCGTTTGTCTATATGTTATTTTCCACCATATTGCCGTCTTTTGGCAATGTGAGGGCCCGGAAACCTGG
CCCTGTCTTCTTGACGAGCATTCCTAGGGGTCTTTCCCCTCTCGCCAAAGGAATGCAAGGTCTGTTGAAT
GTCGTGAAGGAAGCAGTTCCTCTGGAAGCTTCTTGAAGACAAACAACGTCTGTAGCGACCCTTTGCAGGC
AGCGGAACCCCCCACCTGGCGACAGGTGCCTCTGCGGCCAAAAGCCACGTGTATAAGATACACCTGCAAA
GGCGGCACAACCCCAGTGCCACGTTGTGAGTTGGATAGTTGTGGAAAGAGTCAAATGGCTCTCCTCAAGC
GTATTCAACAAGGGGCTGAAGGATGCCCAGAAGGTACCCCATTGTATGGGATCTGATCTGGGGCCTCGGT
GCACATGCTTTACATGTGTTTAGTCGAGGTTAAAAAAACGTCTAGGCCCCCCGAACCACGGGGACGTGGT
TTTCCTTTGAAAAACACGATGATAATATGGCCACAACCATGGATAAAGCGGAATTAATTCCCGAGCCTCC
AAAAAAGAAGAGAAAGGTCGAATTGGGTACCNNNNNNNNNNNNNNNNNNNNNNNNNNNNNNNNNNNNNNN
NNNNNNNNNNNNNNNNNNNNNNNNNNNNNNNNNNNNNNNNNNNNNNNNNNNNNNNNNNNNNNNNNNNNNN
NNNNNNNNNNNNNNNNNNNNNNNNNNNNNNNNNNNNNNNNNNNNNNNNNNNNNNNNNNNNNNNNNNNNNN
NNNNNNNNNNNNNNNNNNNNNNNNNNNNNNNNNNNNNNNNNNNNNNNNNNNNNNNNNNNNNNNNNNNNNN
NNNNNNNNNNNNNNNNNNNNNNNNNNNNNNNNNNNNNNNNNNNNNNNNNNNNNNNNNNNNNNNNNNNNNN
NNNNNNNNNNNNNNNNNNNNNNNNNNNNNNNNNNNNNNNNNNNNNNNNNNNNNNNNNNNNNNNNNNNNNT
TGCCTTCTGGGCAGATCAGCCAGGCCTCGGCCTTGGCCCCGGCCCCTCCCCAAGTCCTGCCCCAGGCTCC
AGCCCCTGCCCCTGCTCCAGCCATGGTATCAGCTCTGGCCCAGGCCCCAGCCCCTGTCCCAGTCCTAGCC
CCAGGCCCTCCTCAGGCTGTGGCCCCACCTGCCCCCAAGCCCACCCAGGCTGGGGAAGGAACGCTGTCAG
AGGCCCTGCTGCAGCTGCAGTTTGATGATGAAGACCTGGGGGCCTTGCTTGGCAACAGCACAGACCCAGC
TGTGTTCACAGACCTGGCATCCGTCGACAACTCCGAGTTTCAGCAGCTGCTGAACCAGGGCATACCTGTG
GCCCCCCACACAACTGAGCCCATGCTGATGGAGTACCCTGAGGCTATAACTCGCCTAGTGACAGGGGCCC
AGAGGCCCCCCGACCCAGCTCCTGCTCCACTGGGGGCCCCGGGGCTCCCCAATGGCCTCCTTTCAGGAGA
TGAAGACTTCTCCTCCATTGCGGACATGGACTTCTCAGCCCTGCTGAGTCAGATCAGCTCCTAAGAATTC
AAGGCCTCTCGAGCCTCTAGAACTATAGTGAGTCGTATTACGTAGATCCAGACATGATAAGATACATTGA
TGAGTTTGGACAAACCACAACTAGAATGCAGTGAAAAAAATGCTTTATTTGTGAAATTTGTGATGCTATT
GCTTTATTTGTAACCATTATAAGCTGCAATAAACAAGTTAACAACAACAATTGCATTCATTTTATGTTTC
AGGTTCAGGGGGAGGTGTGGGAGGTTTTTTAATTCGCGGCCGCGGCGCCAATGCATTGGGCCCGGTACCC
AGCTTTTGTTCCCTTTAGTGAGGGTTAATTGCGCGCTTGGCGTAATCATGGTCATAGCTGTTTCCTGTGT
GAAATTGTTATCCGCTCACAATTCCACACAACATACGAGCCGGAAGCATAAAGTGTAAAGCCTGGGGTGC
CTAATGAGTGAGCTAACTCACATTAATTGCGTTGCGCTCACTGCCCGCTTTCCAGTCGGGAAACCTGTCG
TGCCAGCTGCATTAATGAATCGGCCAACGCGCGGGGAGAGGCGGTTTGCGTATTGGGCGCTCTTCCGCTT
CCTCGCTCACTGACTCGCTGCGCTCGGTCGTTCGGCTGCGGCGAGCGGTATCAGCTCACTCAAAGGCGGT
AATACGGTTATCCACAGAATCAGGGGATAACGCAGGAAAGAACATGTGAGCAAAAGGCCAGCAAAAGGCC
AGGAACCGTAAAAAGGCCGCGTTGCTGGCGTTTTTCCATAGGCTCCGCCCCCCTGACGAGCATCACAAAA
ATCGACGCTCAAGTCAGAGGTGGCGAAACCCGACAGGACTATAAAGATACCAGGCGTTTCCCCCTGGAAG
CTCCCTCGTGCGCTCTCCTGTTCCGACCCTGCCGCTTACCGGATACCTGTCCGCCTTTCTCCCTTCGGGA
AGCGTGGCGCTTTCTCATAGCTCACGCTGTAGGTATCTCAGTTCGGTGTAGGTCGTTCGCTCCAAGCTGG
GCTGTGTGCACGAACCCCCCGTTCAGCCCGACCGCTGCGCCTTATCCGGTAACTATCGTCTTGAGTCCAA
CCCGGTAAGACACGACTTATCGCCACTGGCAGCAGCCACTGGTAACAGGATTAGCAGAGCGAGGTATGTA
GGCGGTGCTACAGAGTTCTTGAAGTGGTGGCCTAACTACGGCTACACTAGAAGGACAGTATTTGGTATCT
GCGCTCTGCTGAAGCCAGTTACCTTCGGAAAAAGAGTTGGTAGCTCTTGATCCGGCAAACAAACCACCGC
TGGTAGCGGTGGTTTTTTTGTTTGCAAGCAGCAGATTACGCGCAGAAAAAAAGGATCTCAAGAAGATCCT
TTGATCTTTTCTACGGGGTCTGACGCTCAGTGGAACGAAAACTCACGTTAAGGGATTTTGGTCATGAGAT
TATCAAAAAGGATCTTCACCTAGATCCTTTTAAATTAAAAATGAAGTTTTAAATCAATCTAAAGTATATA
TGAGTAAACTTGGTCTGACAGTTACCAATGCTTAATCAGTGAGGCACCTATCTCAGCGATCTGTCTATTT
CGTTCATCCATAGTTGCCTGACTCCCCGTCGTGTAGATAACTACGATACGGGAGGGCTTACCATCTGGCC
CCAGTGCTGCAATGATACCGCGAGACCCACGCTCACCGGCTCCAGATTTATCAGCAATAAACCAGCCAGC
CGGAAGGGCCGAGCGCAGAAGTGGTCCTGCAACTTTATCCGCCTCCATCCAGTCTATTAATTGTTGCCGG
GAAGCTAGAGTAAGTAGTTCGCCAGTTAATAGTTTGCGCAACGTTGTTGCCATTGCTACAGGCATCGTGG
TGTCACGCTCGTCGTTTGGTATGGCTTCATTCAGCTCCGGTTCCCAACGATCAAGGCGAGTTACATGATC
CCCCATGTTGTGCAAAAAAGCGGTTAGCTCCTTCGGTCCTCCGATCGTTGTCAGAAGTAAGTTGGCCGCA
GTGTTATCACTCATGGTTATGGCAGCACTGCATAATTCTCTTACTGTCATGCCATCCGTAAGATGCTTTT
CTGTGACTGGTGAGTACTCAACCAAGTCATTCTGAGAATAGTGTATGCGGCGACCGAGTTGCTCTTGCCC
GGCGTCAATACGGGATAATACCGCGCCACATAGCAGAACTTTAAAAGTGCTCATCATTGGAAAACGTTCT
TCGGGGCGAAAACTCTCAAGGATCTTACCGCTGTTGAGATCCAGTTCGATGTAACCCACTCGTGCACCCA
ACTGATCTTCAGCATCTTTTACTTTCACCAGCGTTTCTGGGTGAGCAAAAACAGGAAGGCAAAATGCCGC
AAAAAAGGGAATAAGGGCGACACGGAAATGTTGAATACTCATACTCTTCCTTTTTCAATATTATTGAAGC
ATTTATCAGGGTTATTGTCTCATGAGCGGATACATATTTGAATGTATTTAGAAAAATAAACAAATAGGGG
TTCCGCGCACATTTCCCCGAAAAGTGCCACCTAAATTGTAAGCGTTAATATTTTGTTAAAATTCGCGTTA
AATTTTTGTTAAATCAGCTCATTTTTTAACCAATAGGCCGAAATCGGCAAAATCCCTTATAAATCAAAAG
AATAGACCGAGATAGGGT
[37 nt withheld, positions 5129-5165]
AAAGAACGTGGACTCCAACGTCAAAGG
[49 nt withheld, positions 5193-5241]
T
[91 nt withheld, positions 5243-5333]
G
[124 nt withheld, positions 5335-5458]
CCCATTCGCCATTCAGGCTGCGCAACTGTTGGGAAGGGCGATCGGTGCGGGCCTCTTCGCTATTACGCCA
GTCGACCATAGCCAATTCAATATGGCGTATATGGACTCATGCCAATTCAATATGGTGGATCTGGACCTGT
GCCAATTCAATATGGCGTATATGGACTCGTGCCAATTCAATATGGTGGATCTGGACCCCAGCCAATTCAA
TATGGCGGACTTGGCACCATGCCAATTCAATATGGCGGACTTGGCACTGTGCCAACTGGGGAGGGGTCTA
CTTGGCACGGTGCCAAGTTTGAGGAGGGGTCTTGGCCCTGTGCCAAGTCCGCCATATTGAATTGGCATGG
TGCCAATAATGGCGGCCATATTGGCTATATGCCAGGATCAATATATAGGCAATATCCAATATGGCCCTAT
GCCAATATGGCTATTGGCCAGGTTCAATACTATGTATTGGCCCTATGCCATATAGTATTCCATATATGGG
TTTTCCTATTGACGTAGATAGCCCCTCCCAATGGGCGGTCCCATATACCATATATGGGGCTTCCTAATAC
CGCCCATAGCCACTCCCCCATTGACGTCAATGGTCTCTATATATGGTCTTTCCTATTGACGTCATATGGG
CGGTCCTATTGACGTATATGGCGCCTCCCCCATTGACGTCAATTACGGTAAATGGCCCGCCTGGCTCAAT
GCCCATTGACGTCAATAGGACCACCCACCATTGACGTCAATGGGATGGCTCATTGCCCATTCATATCCGT
TCTCACGCCCCCTATTGACGTCAATGACGGTAAATGGCCCACTTGGCAGTACATCAATATCTATTAATAG
TAACTTGGCAAGTACATTACTATTGGAAGGACGCCAGGGTACATTGGCAGTACTCCCATTGACGTCAATG
GCGGTAAATGGCCCGCGATGGCTGCCAAGTACATCCCCATTGACGTCAATGGGGAGGGGCAATGACGCAA
ATGGGCGTTCCATTGACGTAAATGGGCGGTAGGCGTGCCTAATGGGAGGTCTATATAAGCAATGCTCGTT
TAGGGAAC
Features (pLannotate 1.2.2; 18 found; start..end, strand, type, name):
     35..53      +  promoter       SP6 promoter: promoter for bacteriophage SP6 RNA polymerase
     91..531     +  CDS            GAL4 DNA binding domain: DNA binding domain of the GAL4 transcriptional activator; Saccharomyces cerevisiae GAL4 (truncated)
   1033..1495    +  misc_feature   IRES: internal ribosome entry site (IRES) of the encephalomyocarditis virus (EMCV)
   1539..1558    +  CDS            SV40 NLS (fragment): nuclear localization signal of SV40 (simian virus 40) large T antigen
   2140..2511    +  CDS            RelA (p65) AD: transcriptional activation domain of human RelA, also known as p65 (O'Shea and Perkins, 2008)
   2543..2560    -  promoter       T7 promoter (fragment): promoter for bacteriophage T7 RNA polymerase
   2565..2699    -  polyA_signal   SV40 poly(A) signal: SV40 polyadenylation signal
   2812..2830    -  promoter       T3 promoter: promoter for bacteriophage T3 RNA polymerase
   2875..2891    -  protein_bind   lac operator: The lac repressor binds to the lac operator to inhibit transcription in E. coli. This inhibition can be relieved by adding lactose or isopropyl-β-D-thiogalactopyranoside (IPTG). lac repressor encoded by lacI
   2899..2929    -  promoter       lac promoter: promoter for the E. coli lac operon
   2944..2965    -  protein_bind   CAP binding site: CAP binding activates transcription in the presence of cAMP. E. coli catabolite activator protein
   2978..3070    -  CDS            lacI (fragment): lac repressor; lacI; The lac repressor binds to the lac operator to inhibit transcription in E. coli. This inhibition can be relieved by adding lactose or isopropyl-β-D-thiogalactopyranoside (IPTG).
   3253..3841    -  rep_origin     ori: high-copy-number ColE1/pMB1/pBR322/pUC origin of replication
   4012..4872    -  CDS            AmpR: β-lactamase; bla; confers resistance to ampicillin, carbenicillin, and related antibiotics
   4873..4977    -  promoter       AmpR promoter: bla
   5030..5458    -  rep_origin     f1 ori (sequence partly withheld): f1 bacteriophage origin of replication; arrow indicates direction of (+) strand synthesis
   5463..5529    -  CDS            lacZα (fragment): LacZα fragment of β-galactosidase; lacZ fragment
   5532..6516    +  promoter       CMV IE94 promoter: enhancer/promoter region of simian cytomegalovirus major immediate early transcription unit IE94
