[The description below was written by a language model from this plasmid's Addgene catalogue record and pLannotate feature annotations shown in this document.]
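Description:
pCS2+ Gal4-GBP2-IRES-GBP7-p65 is a multi-purpose expression plasmid built on the pCS2+ backbone that encodes both halves of a GFP-dependent transcription factor (the IRES-linked "T-DDOG" configuration) on one bicistronic transcript. It is propagated in E. coli as a high-copy plasmid through a ColE1/pUC-type origin with ampicillin selection from the β-lactamase gene. It also carries an f1 origin and remnants of lac/lacZα sequence from the backbone. The catalogue lists a total size of 6534 bp, while the annotated depositor sequence is 6516 nt, a small discrepancy that the record does not explain.

The synthetic insert, cloned between BamHI and EcoRI, sits downstream of the simian CMV IE94 enhancer/promoter for expression in vertebrate cells. An SP6 promoter immediately upstream of the coding region allows in vitro transcription of mRNA, and an SV40 polyadenylation signal follows the insert. The first cistron fuses the yeast GAL4 DNA-binding domain to the GFP-binding nanobody GBP2. An EMCV IRES then drives translation of the second cistron, which consists of an SV40 nuclear localization signal, the nanobody GBP7 and the human RelA (p65) activation domain. The automated feature table does not annotate the two nanobody sequences, but unannotated gaps after the GAL4 domain and after the NLS match their expected positions.

As the publication title and the stated purpose indicate, the design uses GFP as a scaffold. When GFP is present, the two nanobody fusions bind it together, bringing the DNA-binding and activation domains into a functional activator of Gal4-responsive (UAS) target genes. The construct therefore restricts gene manipulation to GFP-expressing cells, for example in transgenic GFP reporter lines.
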