Addgene plasmid #50020: pCS2+ Gal4-GBP2-IRES-GBP7-p65
Purpose: Multi-purpose expression of a GFP-dependent transcription factor
Depositing lab: Connie Cepko. Depositing organization: Harvard Medical School. Publication: A nanobody-based system using fluorescent proteins as scaffolds for cell-specific gene manipulation. Tang JC, Szikra T, Kozorovitskiy Y, Teixiera M, Sabatini BL, Roska B, Cepko CL. Cell. 2013 Aug 15;154(4):928-39. doi: 10.1016/j.cell.2013.07.021. PubMed 23953120.
Backbone
  Vector backbone: pCS2+
  Backbone size w/o insert (bp): 4086
  Total vector size (bp): 6534
  Vector type: Multi-purpose expression
Growth in bacteria
  Bacterial resistance: Ampicillin, 100 μg/mL
  Growth temperature: 37°C
  Growth strain: DH5alpha
  Copy number: High Copy
Gene/Insert
  Gene/Insert name: Gal4DBD-GBP2-IRES-NLS-GBP7-p65AD (alt name: IRES-linked T-DDOG)
  Species: Synthetic
  Insert size (bp): 2448
  Promoter: CMV-immediate early promoter and SP6 promoter
  Cloning method: Restriction Enzyme; 5′ cloning site BamHI (not destroyed); 3′ cloning site EcoRI (not destroyed)
  Sequencing primers: 5′ GTAAATGGGCGGTAGGCGTG; 3′ CTGCATTCTAGTTGTGGTTTGTCC
Resource information
  A portion of this plasmid was derived from a plasmid made by: GBP2, GBP7 were obtained from Heinrich Leonhardt and Ulrich Rothbauer at Ludwig Maximilian University of Munich
Terms and licenses: Academic/Nonprofit Terms; Industry Terms: Not Available to Industry
Depositor comments: Kirchhofer, A. et al. (2010). Modulation of protein properties in living cells using nanobodies. Nat. Struct. Mol. Biol. 17, 133–138. Tang J.C. et al. (2013). A nanobody-based system using fluorescent proteins as scaffolds for cell-specific gene manipulation. Cell. 2013 Aug 15;154(4):928-39.
How to cite: pCS2+ Gal4-GBP2-IRES-GBP7-p65 was a gift from Connie Cepko (Addgene plasmid # 50020 ; http://n2t.net/addgene:50020 ; RRID:Addgene_50020)
