>Addgene plasmid #50020 | pCS2+ Gal4-GBP2-IRES-GBP7-p65 | addgene partial sequence | sequence record 76561 | IRES-F 5'-TGGCTCTCCTCAAGCGTATT-3'
TTGCCTTCTGGGCAGATCAGCCAGGCCTCGGCCTTGGCCCCGGCCCCTCCCCAAGTCCTGCCCCAGGCTC
CAGCCCCTGCCCCTGCTCCAGCCATGGTATCAGCTCTGGCCCAGGCCCCAGCCCCTGTCCCAGTCCTAGC
CCCAGGCCCTCCTCAGGCTGTGGCCCCACCTGCCCCCAAGCCCACCCAGGCTGGGGA
