>Addgene plasmid #50020 | pCS2+ Gal4-GBP2-IRES-GBP7-p65 | addgene partial sequence | sequence record 76563 | CMV-F 5'-CGCAAATGGGCGGTAGGCGTG-3'
TGGGGACGTCGGAGCAAGCTTGATTTAGGTGACACTATAGAATACAAGCTACTTGTTCTTTTTGCAGGAT
CCGCCACCATGAAGCTACTGTCTTCTATCGAACAAGCATGCGATATTTGCCGACTTAAAAAGCTCAAGTG
CTCCAAAGAAAAACCGAAGTGCGCCAAGTGTCTGAAGAACAACTGGGAGTGTCGCTACTCTCCCAAAACC
AAAAGGTCTCCGCTGACTAGGGCACATCTGACAGAAGTGGAATCAAGGCTAGAAAGACTGGAACAGCTAT
TTCTACTGATTTTTCCTCGAGAAGACCTTGACATGATTTTGAAAATGGATTCTTTACAGGATATAAAAGC
ATTGTTAACAGGATTATTTGTACAAGATAATGTGAATAAAGATGCCGTCACAGATAGATTGGCTTCAGTG
GAGACTGATATGCCTCTAACATTGAGACAGCATAGAATAAGTGCGACATCATCATCGGAAGAGAGTAGTA
ACAAAGGTCAAAGACAGTTGACTGTATCGGCTAGC
