>Addgene plasmid #50020 | pCS2+ Gal4-GBP2-IRES-GBP7-p65 | addgene partial sequence | sequence record 76565 | EBV-rev 5'-GTGGTTTGTCCAAACTCATC-3'
ATAGTTCTAGAGGCTCGAGAGGCCTTGAATTCTTAGGAGCTGATCTGACTCAGCAGGGCTGAGAAGTCCA
TGTCCGCAATGGAGGAGAAGTCTTCATCTCCTGAAAGGAGGCCATTGGGGAGCCCCGGGGCCCCCAGTGG
AGCAGGAGCTGGGTCGGGGGGCCTCTGGGCCCCTGTCACTAGGCGAGTTATAGCCTCAGGGTACTCCATC
AGCATGGGCTCAGTTGTGTGGGGGGCCACAGGTATGCCCTGGTTCAGCAGCTGCTGAAACTCGGAGTTGT
CGACGGATGCCAGGTCTGTGAACACAGCTGGGTCTGTGCTGTTGCCAAGCAAGGCCCCCAGGTCTTCATC
ATCAAACTGCAGCTGCAGCAGGGCCTCTGACAGCGTTCCTTCCCCAGCCTGGGTGGGCTTGGGGGCAGGT
GGGGCCACAGCCTGAGGAGGGCCTGGGGCTAGGACTGGGACAGGGGCTGGGGCCTGGGCCAGAGCTGATA
CCATGGCTGGAGCAGGGGCAGGGGCTGGAGCCTGGGGCAGGACTTGGGGAGGGGCCGGGGCCAAGGCCGA
GGCCTGGCTGATCTGCCCAGAAGGCAA
