>Addgene plasmid #50020 | pCS2+ Gal4-GBP2-IRES-GBP7-p65 | addgene partial sequence | sequence record 76569 | Gal4 N-term
TCTCCCTCCCCCCCCCCTAACGTTACTGGCCGAAGCCGCTTGGAATAAGGCCGGTGTGCGTTTGTCTATA
TGTTATTTTCCACCATATTGCCGTCTTTTGGCAATGTGAGGGCCCGGAAACCTGGCCCTGTCTTCTTGAC
GAGCATTCCTAGGGGTCTTTCCCCTCTCGCCAAAGGAATGCAAGGTCTGTTGAATGTCGTGAAGGAAGCA
GTTCCTCTGGAAGCTTCTTGAAGACAAACAACGTCTGTAGCGACCCTTTGCAGGCAGCGGAACCCCCCAC
CTGGCGACAGGTGCCTCTGCGGCCAAAAGCCACGTGTATAAGATACACCTGCAAAGGCGGCACAACCCCA
GTGCCACGTTGTGAGTTGGATAGTTGTGGAAAGAGTCAAATGGCTCTCCTCAAGCGTATTCAACAAGGGG
CTGAAGGATGCCCAGAAGGTACCCCATTGTATGGGATCTGATCTGGGGCCTCGGTGCACATGCTTTACAT
GTGTTT
